>Addgene plasmid #133600 | pMM756 | depositor full sequence | sequence record 256689 | pMM756 sequence 2103 bps
TCGGTCTCCAACGATGTGCTTCAGTATTACATTTTTTGCCTTCAACGCCTTGATTGTTCTATTTTTGCTA
ATAATAAATCTATTTCATCGGACTAAAAGTCCATTAGTTGTAAGCGGATTTAGCTCAGTTGGGAGAGCGC
CAGACTGAAGAAAAACTTCGGTCAAGTCATCTGGAGGTCCTGTGTTCGATCCACAGAATTCGCAGATGGC
CGGCATGGTCCCAGCCTCCTCGCTGGCGCCGGCTGGGCAACACCTTCGGGTGGCGAATGGGACTTATATA
GAAGTATGCATACACGTTTTAGAGCTAGAAATAGCAAGTTAAAATAAGGCTAGTCCGTTATCAACTTGAA
AAAGTGGCACCGAGTCGGTGCTTTTTTTATTTTTTGTCACTATTGTTATGTAAAATGCCACCTCTGACAG
TATGGAACGCAAACTTCTGTCTAGTGGATAGCTGTGAGACCAGACCAATAAAAAACGCCCGGCGGCAACC
GAGCGTTCTGAACAAATCCAGATGGAGTTCTGAGGTCATTACTGGATCTATCAACAGGAGTCCAAGCGAG
CTCGATATCAAATTACGCCCCGCCCTGCCACTCATCGCAGTACTGTTGTAATTCATTAAGCATTCTGCCG
ACATGGAAGCCATCACAAACGGCATGATGAACCTGAATCGCCAGCGGCATCAGCACCTTGTCGCCTTGCG
TATAATATTTGCCCATGGTGAAAACGGGGGCGAAGAAGTTGTCCATATTGGCCACGTTTAAATCAAAACT
GGTGAAACTCACCCAGGGATTGGCTGAAACGAAAAACATATTCTCAATAAACCCTTTAGGGAAATAGGCC
AGGTTTTCACCGTAACACGCCACATCTTGCGAATATATGTGTAGAAACTGCCGGAAATCGTCGTGGTATT
CACTCCAGAGCGATGAAAACGTTTCAGTTTGCTCATGGAAAACGGTGTAACAAGGGTGAACACTATCCCA
TATCACCAGCTCACCGTCTTTCATTGCCATACGAAATTCCGGATGAGCATTCATCAGGCGGGCAAGAATG
TGAATAAAGGCCGGATAAAACTTGTGCTTATTTTTCTTTACGGTCTTTAAAAAGGCCGTAATATCCAGCT
GAACGGTCTGGTTATAGGTACATTGAGCAACTGACTGAAATGCCTCAAAATGTTCTTTACGATGCCATTG
GGATATATCAACGGTGGTATATCCAGTGATTTTTTTCTCCATTTTAGCTTCCTTAGCTCCTGAAAATCTC
GATAACTCAAAAAATACGCCCGGTAGTGATCTTATTTCATTATGGTGAAAGTTGGAACCTCTTACGTGCC
CGATCAATCATGACCAAAATCCCTTAACGTGAGTTTTCGTTCCACTGAGCGTCAGACCCCGTAGAAAAGA
TCAAAGGATCTTCTTGAGATCCTTTTTTTCTGCGCGTAATCTGCTGCTTGCAAACAAAAAAACCACCGCT
ACCAGCGGTGGTTTGTTTGCCGGATCAAGAGCTACCAACTCTTTTTCCGAAGGTAACTGGCTTCAGCAGA
GCGCAGATACCAAATACTGTTCTTCTAGTGTAGCCGTAGTTAGGCCACCACTTCAAGAACTCTGTAGCAC
CGCCTACATACCTCGCTCTGCTAATCCTGTTACCAGTGGCTGCTGCCAGTGGCGATAAGTCGTGTCTTAC
CGGGTTGGACTCAAGACGATAGTTACCGGATAAGGCGCAGCGGTCGGGCTGAACGGGGGGTTCGTGCACA
CAGCCCAGCTTGGAGCGAACGACCTACACCGAACTGAGATACCTACAGCGTGAGCTATGAGAAAGCGCCA
CGCTTCCCGAAGGGAGAAAGGCGGACAGGTATCCGGTAAGCGGCAGGGTCGGAACAGGAGAGCGCACGAG
GGAGCTTCCAGGGGGAAACGCCTGGTATCTTTATAGTCCTGTCGGGTTTCGCCACCTCTGACTTGAGCGT
CGATTTTTGTGATGCTCGTCAGGGGGGCGGAGCCTATGGAAAAACGCCAGCAACGCGGCCTTTTTACGGT
TCCTGGCCTTTTGCTGGCCTTTTGCTCACATGTTCTTTCCTGCGTTATCCCCTGATTCTGTGGATAACCG
TAG
Features (pLannotate 1.2.2; 6 found; start..end, strand, type, name):
    113..203     +  ncRNA          tRNA: Accession: RF00005 - tRNA
    296..371     +  misc_RNA       gRNA scaffold: guide RNA scaffold for the Streptococcus pyogenes CRISPR/Cas9 system
    468..502     -  terminator     lambda t0 terminator: minimal transcription terminator from phage lambda (Scholtissek and Grosse, 1987)
    576..1232    -  CDS            cat: CAT_ECOLX - Experimental evidence at protein level: Swiss-Prot protein existence level 1. This enzyme is an effector of chloramphenicol resistance in bacteria. From Escherichia coli. This protein is used as a marker in many commonly used cloning vectors, such as pACYC184.
   1233..1330    -  promoter       cat promoter: promoter of the E. coli cat gene encoding chloramphenicol acetyltransferase
   1414..2002    +  rep_origin     ori: high-copy-number ColE1/pMB1/pBR322/pUC origin of replication
