>Addgene plasmid #133600 | pMM756 | addgene full sequence | sequence record 267131 | Addgene NGS Result
CCGTAGTCGGTCTCCAACGATGTGCTTCAGTATTACATTTTTTGCCTTCAACGCCTTGATTGTTCTATTT
TTGCTAATAATAAATCTATTTCATCGGACTAAAAGTCCATTAGTTGTAAGCGGATTTAGCTCAGTTGGGA
GAGCGCCAGACTGAAGAAAAACTTCGGTCAAGTCATCTGGAGGTCCTGTGTTCGATCCACAGAATTCGCA
GATGGCCGGCATGGTCCCAGCCTCCTCGCTGGCGCCGGCTGGGCAACACCTTCGGGTGGCGAATGGGACT
TTATATAGAAGTATGCATACACGTTTTAGAGCTAGAAATAGCAAGTTAAAATAAGGCTAGTCCGTTATCA
ACTTGAAAAAGTGGCACCGAGTCGGTGCTTTTTTTATTTTTTGTCACTATTGTTATGTAAAATGCCACCT
CTGACAGTATGGAACGCAAACTTCTGTCTAGTGGATAGCTGTGAGACCAGACCAATAAAAAACGCCCGGC
GGCAACCGAGCGTTCTGAACAAATCCAGATGGAGTTCTGAGGTCATTACTGGATCTATCAACAGGAGTCC
AAGCGAGCTCGATATCAAATTACGCCCCGCCCTGCCACTCATCGCAGTACTGTTGTAATTCATTAAGCAT
TCTGCCGACATGGAAGCCATCACAAACGGCATGATGAACCTGAATCGCCAGCGGCATCAGCACCTTGTCG
CCTTGCGTATAATATTTGCCCATGGTGAAAACGGGGGCGAAGAAGTTGTCCATATTGGCCACGTTTAAAT
CAAAACTGGTGAAACTCACCCAGGGATTGGCTGAAACGAAAAACATATTCTCAATAAACCCTTTAGGGAA
ATAGGCCAGGTTTTCACCGTAACACGCCACATCTTGCGAATATATGTGTAGAAACTGCCGGAAATCGTCG
TGGTATTCACTCCAGAGCGATGAAAACGTTTCAGTTTGCTCATGGAAAACGGTGTAACAAGGGTGAACAC
TATCCCATATCACCAGCTCACCGTCTTTCATTGCCATACGAAATTCCGGATGAGCATTCATCAGGCGGGC
AAGAATGTGAATAAAGGCCGGATAAAACTTGTGCTTATTTTTCTTTACGGTCTTTAAAAAGGCCGTAATA
TCCAGCTGAACGGTCTGGTTATAGGTACATTGAGCAACTGACTGAAATGCCTCAAAATGTTCTTTACGAT
GCCATTGGGATATATCAACGGTGGTATATCCAGTGATTTTTTTCTCCATTTTAGCTTCCTTAGCTCCTGA
AAATCTCGATAACTCAAAAAATACGCCCGGTAGTGATCTTATTTCATTATGGTGAAAGTTGGAACCTCTT
ACGTGCCCGATCAATCATGACCAAAATCCCTTAACGTGAGTTTTCGTTCCACTGAGCGTCAGACCCCGTA
GAAAAGATCAAAGGATCTTCTTGAGATCCTTTTTTTCTGCGCGTAATCTGCTGCTTGCAAACAAAAAAAC
CACCGCTACCAGCGGTGGTTTGTTTGCCGGATCAAGAGCTACCAACTCTTTTTCCGAAGGTAACTGGCTT
CAGCAGAGCGCAGATACCAAATACTGTTCTTCTAGTGTAGCCGTAGTTAGGCCACCACTTCAAGAACTCT
GTAGCACCGCCTACATACCTCGCTCTGCTAATCCTGTTACCAGTGGCTGCTGCCAGTGGCGATAAGTCGT
GTCTTACCGGGTTGGACTCAAGACGATAGTTACCGGATAAGGCGCAGCGGTCGGGCTGAACGGGGGGTTC
GTGCACACAGCCCAGCTTGGAGCGAACGACCTACACCGAACTGAGATACCTACAGCGTGAGCTATGAGAA
AGCGCCACGCTTCCCGAAGGGAGAAAGGCGGACAGGTATCCGGTAAGCGGCAGGGTCGGAACAGGAGAGC
GCACGAGGGAGCTTCCAGGGGGAAACGCCTGGTATCTTTATAGTCCTGTCGGGTTTCGCCACCTCTGACT
TGAGCGTCGATTTTTGTGATGCTCGTCAGGGGGGCGGAGCCTATGGAAAAACGCCAGCAACGCGGCCTTT
TTACGGTTCCTGGCCTTTTGCTGGCCTTTTGCTCACATGTTCTTTCCTGCGTTATCCCCTGATTCTGTGG
ATAA
Features (pLannotate 1.2.2; 6 found; start..end, strand, type, name):
    119..209     +  ncRNA          tRNA: Accession: RF00005 - tRNA
    303..378     +  misc_RNA       gRNA scaffold: guide RNA scaffold for the Streptococcus pyogenes CRISPR/Cas9 system
    475..509     -  terminator     lambda t0 terminator: minimal transcription terminator from phage lambda (Scholtissek and Grosse, 1987)
    583..1239    -  CDS            cat: CAT_ECOLX - Experimental evidence at protein level: Swiss-Prot protein existence level 1. This enzyme is an effector of chloramphenicol resistance in bacteria. From Escherichia coli. This protein is used as a marker in many commonly used cloning vectors, such as pACYC184.
   1240..1337    -  promoter       cat promoter: promoter of the E. coli cat gene encoding chloramphenicol acetyltransferase
   1421..2009    +  rep_origin     ori: high-copy-number ColE1/pMB1/pBR322/pUC origin of replication
