[The description below was written by a language model from this plasmid's Addgene catalogue record and pLannotate feature annotations shown in this document.]
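Description:
pMM756 is a small (about 2.1 kb) synthetic-biology part plasmid built on the pYTK050 backbone. It carries a single guide RNA directed at the Saccharomyces cerevisiae gene ERG25. The record describes it as a "Part 234" plasmid, meaning the insert spans the promoter, coding-region and terminator positions of a modular assembly scheme as one combined unit, so the whole sgRNA expression cassette can be moved into a larger assembly in a single step. The plasmid itself has no annotated yeast origin or yeast selectable marker. It is an E. coli storage and donor vector, maintained at high copy by a ColE1/pUC-type origin and selected with chloramphenicol through the cat gene under its native promoter, with a lambda t0 terminator positioned after the cat coding sequence.

The annotated payload consists of a tRNA element followed about 90 bp downstream by the Streptococcus pyogenes Cas9 guide RNA scaffold. A tRNA placed upstream of a guide typically provides internal RNA polymerase III promoter activity, and processing of the transcript releases the guide. The unannotated gap between the tRNA and the scaffold is presumably where the ERG25-specific targeting sequence lies, although the feature tables do not label the spacer, any additional processing element or the yeast terminator. The sequencing-derived and depositor sequence records differ by only one nucleotide in length and give identical feature layouts.

The record does not state which Cas9 variant the guide is meant to be used with or the cloning sites used. The associated publication concerns light-controlled repressors of yeast gene expression, which suggests the guide serves to target the ERG25 locus in that context.
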