Addgene plasmid #133600: pMM756
Purpose: Part Plasmid for ERG25 sgRNA, Part 234(promoter,coding region, terminator)
Depositing lab: Megan McClean. Depositing organization: University of Wisconsin, Madison. Publication: Optogenetic Repressors of Gene Expression in Yeasts Using Light-Controlled Nuclear Localization. Geller SH, Antwi EB, Di Ventura B, McClean MN. Cell Mol Bioeng. 2019 Sep 24;12(5):511-528. doi: 10.1007/s12195-019-00598-9. eCollection 2019 Oct. PubMed 31719930.
Backbone
  Vector backbone: pYTK050
  Vector type: Synthetic Biology
Growth in bacteria
  Bacterial resistance: Chloramphenicol, 25 μg/mL
  Growth temperature: 37°C
  Growth strain: DH5alpha
  Copy number: High Copy
Gene/Insert
  Gene/Insert name: sgERG25
  Species: S. cerevisiae (budding yeast)
  Cloning method: Restriction Enzyme; 5′ cloning site Unknown (unknown if destroyed); 3′ cloning site Unknown (unknown if destroyed)
Terms and licenses: Academic/Nonprofit Terms; Industry Terms: Not Available to Industry
How to cite: pMM756 was a gift from Megan McClean (Addgene plasmid # 133600 ; http://n2t.net/addgene:133600 ; RRID:Addgene_133600)
